>Addgene plasmid #126263 | pGWB14-LYX045 | addgene full sequence | sequence record 246532 | Addgene NGS Result
TCGGTCTTGCCTTGCTCGTCGGTGATGTACTTCACCAGCTCCGCGAAGTCGCTCTTCTTGATGGAGCGCA
TGGGGACGTGCTTGGCAATCACGCGCACCCCCCGGCCGTTTTAGCGGCTAAAAAAGTCATGGCTCTGCCC
TCGGGCGGACCACGCCCATCATGACCTTGCCAAGCTCGTCCTGCTTCTCTTCGATCTTCGCCAGCAGGGC
GAGGATCGTGGCATCACCGAACCGCGCCGTGCGCGGGTCGTCGGTGAGCCAGAGTTTCAGCAGGCCGCCC
AGGCGGCCCAGGTCGCCATTGATGCGGGCCAGCTCGCGGACGTGCTCATAGTCCACGACGCCCGTGATTT
TGTAGCCCTGGCCGACGGCCAGCAGGTAGGCCGACAGGCTCATGCCGGCCGCCGCCGCCTTTTCCTCAAT
CGCTCTTCGTTCGTCTGGAAGGCAGTACACCTTGATAGGTGGGCTGCCCTTCCTGGTTGGCTTGGTTTCA
TCAGCCATCCGCTTGCCCTCATCTGTTACGCCGGCGGTAGCCGGCCAGCCTCGCAGAGCAGGATTCCCGT
TGAGCACCGCCAGGTGCGAATAAGGGACAGTGAAGAAGGAACACCCGCTCGCGGGTGGGCCTACTTCACC
TATCCTGCCCGGCTGACGCCGTTGGATACACCAAGGAAAGTCTACACGAACCCTTTGGCAAAATCCTGTA
TATCGTGCGAAAAAGGATGGATATACCGAAAAAATCGCTATAATGACCCCGAAGCAGGGTTATGCAGCGG
AAAAGCGCCACGCTTCCCGAAGGGAGAAAGGCGGACAGGTATCCGGTAAGCGGCAGGGTCGGAACAGGAG
AGCGCACGAGGGAGCTTCCAGGGGGAAACGCCTGGTATCTTTATAGTCCTGTCGGGTTTCGCCACCTCTG
ACTTGAGCGTCGATTTTTGTGATGCTCGTCAGGGGGGCGGAGCCTATGGAAAAACGCCAGCAACGCGGCC
TTTTTACGGTTCCTGGCCTTTTGCTGGCCTTTTGCTCACATGTTCTTTCCTGCGTTATCCCCTGATTCTG
TGGATAACCGTATTACCGCCTTTGAGTGAGCTGATACCGCTCGCCGCAGCCGAACGACCGAGCGCAGCGA
GTCAGTGAGCGAGGAAGCGGAAGAGCGCCAGAAGGCCGCCAGAGAGGCCGAGCGCGGCCGTGAGGCTTGG
ACGCTAGGGCAGGGCATGAAAAAGCCCGTAGCGGGCTGCTACGGGCGTCTGACGCGGTGGAAAGGGGGAG
GGGATGTTGTCTACATGGCTCTGCTGTAGTGAGTGGGTTGCGCTCCGGCAGCGGTCCTGATCAATCGTCA
CCCTTTCTCGGTCCTTCAACGTTCCTGACAACGAGCCTCCTTTTCGCCAATCCATCGACAATCACCGCGA
GTCCCTGCTCGAACGCTGCGTCCGGACCGGCTTCGTCGAAGGCGTCTATCGCGGCCCGCAACAGCGGCGA
GAGCGGAGCCTGTTCAACGGTGCCGCCGCGCTCGCCGGCATCGCTGTCGCCGGCCTGCTCCTCAAGCACG
GCCCCAACAGTGAAGTAGCTGATTGTCATCAGCGCATTGACGGCGTCCCCGGCCGAAAAACCCGCCTCGC
AGAGGAAGCGAAGCTGCGCGTCGGCCGTTTCCATCTGCGGTGCGCCCGGTCGCGTGCCGGCATGGATGCG
CGCGCCATCGCGGTAGGCGAGCAGCGCCTGCCTGAAGCTGCGGGCATTCCCGATCAGAAATGAGCGCCAG
TCGTCGTCGGCTCTCGGCACCGAATGCGTATGATTCTCCGCCAGCATGGCTTCGGCCAGTGCGTCGAGCA
GCGCCCGCTTGTTCCTGAAGTGCCAGTAAAGCGCCGGCTGCTGAACCCCCAACCGTTCCGCCAGTTTGCG
TGTCGTCAGACCGTCTACGCCGACCTCGTTCAACAGGTCCAGGGCGGCACGGATCACTGTATTCGGCTGC
AACTTTGTCATGCTTGACACTTTATCACTGATAAACATAATATGTCCACCAACTTATCAGTGATAAAGAA
TCCGCGCGTTCAATCGGACCAGCGGAGGCTGGTCCGGAGGCCAGACGTGAAACCCAACATACCCCTGATC
GTAATTCTGAGCACTGTCGCGCTCGACGCTGTCGGCATCGGCCTGATTATGCCGGTGCTGCCGGGCCTCC
TGCGCGATCTGGTTCACTCGAACGACGTCACCGCCCACTATGGCATTCTGCTGGCGCTGTATGCGTTGGT
GCAATTTGCCTGCGCACCTGTGCTGGGCGCGCTGTCGGATCGTTTCGGGCGGCGGCCAATCTTGCTCGTC
TCGCTGGCCGGCGCCAGATCTGGGGAACCCTGTGGTTGGCATGCACATACAAATGGACGAACGGATAAAC
CTTTTCACGCCCTTTTAAATATCCGATTATTCTAATAAACGCTCTTTTCTCTTAGGTTTACCCGCCAATA
TATCCTGTCAAACACTGATAGTTTAAACGTTGCGATTAAGAATTCGAGCTCGGTACCCCCCTACTCCAAA
AATGTCAAAGATACAGTCTCAGAAGACCAAAGGGCTATTGAGACTTTTCAACAAAGGGTAATTTCGGGAA
ACCTCCTCGGATTCCATTGCCCAGCTATCTGTCACTTCATCGAAAGGACAGTAGAAAAGGAAGGTGGCTC
CTACAAATGCCATCATTGCGATAAAGGAAAGGCTATCATTCAAGATGCCTCTGCCGACAGTGGTCCCAAA
GATGGACCCCCACCCACGAGGAGCATCGTGGAAAAAGAAGACGTTCCAACCACGTCTTCAAAGCAAGTGG
ATTGATGTGACATCTCCACTGACGTAAGGGATGACGCACAATCCCACTATCCTTCGCAAGACCCTTCCTC
TATATAAGGAAGTTCATTTCATTTGGAGAGGACAGCCCAAGCTTCGACTCTAGAGGATCCCCTTAAATCG
ATATGGAACGAGCTATACAAGGAAACGACGCTAGGGAACAAGCTAACAGTGAACGTTGGGATGGAGGATC
AGGAGGTACCACTTCTCCCTTCAAACTTCCTGACGAAAGTCCGAGTTGGACTGAGTGGCGGCTACATAAC
GATGAGACGAATTCGAATCAAGATAATCCCCTTGGTTTCAAGGAAAGCTGGGGTTTCGGGAAAGTTGTAT
TTAAGAGATATCTCAGATACGACAGGACGGAAGCTTCACTGCACAGAGTCCTTGGATCTTGGACGGGAGA
TTCGGTTAACTATGCAGCATCTCGATTTTTCGGTTTCGACCAGATCGGATGTACCTATAGTATTCGGTTT
CGAGGAGTTAGTATCACCGTTTCTGGAGGGTCTCGAACTCTTCAGCATCTCTGTGAGATGGCAATTCGGT
CTAAGCAAGAACTGCTACAGCTTGCCCCAATCGAAGTGGAAAGTAATGTATCAAGAGGATGCCCTGAAGG
TACTCAAACCTTCGAAAAAGAAAGCGAGTAAGTCGAGGGCGAGCTCGAATTCGGTACGCTGAAATCACCA
GTCTCTCTCTACAAATCTATCTCTCTCTATTTTCTCCATAAATAATGTGTGAGTAGTTTCCCGATAAGGG
AAATTAGGGTTCTTATAGGGTTTCGCTCATGTGTTGAGCATATAAGAAACCCTTAGTATGTATTTGTATT
TGTAAAATACTTCTATCAATAAAATTTCTAATTCCTAAAACCAAAATCCAGTACTAAAATCCAGATCTCC
CTGCAGGTCCCCAGATTAGCCTTTTCAATTTCAGAAAGAATGCTAACCCACAGATGGTTAGAGAGGCTTA
CGCAGCAGGTCTCATCAAGACGATCTACCCGAGCAATAATCTCCAGGAAATCAAATACCTTCCCAAGAAG
GTTAAAGATGCAGTCAAAAGATTCAGGACTAACTGCATCAAGAACACAGAGAAAGATATATTTCTCAAGA
TCAGAAGTACTATTCCAGTATGGACGATTCAAGGCTTGCTTCACAAACCAAGGCAAGTAATAGAGATTGG
AGTCTCTAAAAAGGTAGTTCCCACTGAATCAAAGGCCATGGAGTCAAAGATTCAAATAGAGGACCTAACA
GAACTCGCCGTAAAGACTGGCGAACAGTTCATACAGAGTCTCTTACGACTCAATGACAAGAAGAAAATCT
TCGTCAACATGGTGGAGCACGACACACTTGTCTACTCCAAAAATATCAAAGATACAGTCTCAGAAGACCA
AAGGGCAATTGAGACTTTTCAACAAAGGGTAATATCCGGAAACCTCCTCGGATTCCATTGCCCAGCTATC
TGTCACTTTATTGTGAAGATAGTGGAAAAGGAAGGTGGCTCCTACAAATGCCATCATTGCGATAAAGGAA
AGGCCATCGTTGAAGATGCCTCTGCCGACAGTGGTCCCAAAGATGGACCCCCACCCACGAGGAGCATCGT
GGAAAAAGAAGACGTTCCAACCACGTCTTCAAAGCAAGTGGATTGATGTGATATCTCCACTGACGTAAGG
GATGACGCACAATCCCACTATCCTTCGCAAGACCCTTCCTCTATATAAGGAAGTTCATTTCATTTGGAGA
GAACACGGGGGACTCTAGAGTTATCAACAAGTTTGTACAAAAAAGCAGGCTCCACCACTAGTATGTTGAA
TTTCAATGTTTTAGGTTGTTTTCTTGATACTCAAAAGTGCTGTTGTGTGGTAAAAGAGGAGTTTTTCTTA
GATTGGGTAAATTTGCTACACTTTCATAATATGGATATAGCTAGCAAGAATGACAGTGAACCAGAAAAGA
GGAATAATGAAGAAGTCATGAATTATCAATCACCAAATATTTCCTCAGAATGGCAATTAGGTGGGAGCAA
TTTGACTAATGTATCTATGGGGATGGTTGATTCATTTTGCCATACTACTTGGGACCAGCCTACGAATTCA
CCGAGCTTAGGCTTTTGTGATGCTAATGTTCAAATAAATCCTAGCACTTCAAATCCATTGGGAACGATCG
GTAATAATTGGACTCCATCGAATGCAATGTTGAAAGGGGGAATGTTTTTACCTCCTGCTCCTATGATGCT
TCCTCAAAGCTTAGCTCAGTTTCCAGCTGATTCGGGTTTTATTGAAAGAGCTGCAAGGTTTTCTTGCTTT
AGTGGGGGAAACTTTGGTGATATGATGGACCCTTTTACCTTGCCCGAGTCGATGAATCTTTACTATAGAG
GACCCCCACCAATGCAGGGTCATCAAGAGGTTTTAGCAAGTAATGGGTTGAAATCACCTTCTGCTCAGAA
GCAGCATTTGAGTAATGTGGGTGAAAGTTCCAAGGATGTTTGTATAACTGTTGACCAAAGGGACAAAGAC
AGAAGCCCCCTCAAAAGTGAGAAGAAGAGTGAAAATTTTGATGAAGTAGCTGGAGTCTCTGGTAATGAGT
CCGGTGAGGCCGAATGTAGCGGCCGTCAAGAAGAGATGGATGGTGCTGGCGAGGAGTCTTATGCAAAGAA
CATTGGCTCAAAGAAAAGGAAAAGAGGTGGTAAGGATACTGAACCACAGCAGCCACCGGCGGAATCTGGT
AATGATCAAATTGAAATTCAGAAAGGGGAACAAAACTTGAAATCAGTTGCCGGCAAGTCCGGTGGAAAGA
ATGGTAAACAGGGGTCTCAAGCTTCAGATCCAACAAAAGAAGATTACATACATGTTCGAGCTCGAAGAGG
CCAGGCAACAAATAGCCATAGTCTTGCAGAAAGAATAAGGCGGGAGAAAATTAGCGAACGGATGAAGTTT
CTTCAGGATCTTGTACCTGGTTGCAACAAGGTCACGGGCAAAGCTGTAATGCTGGATGAAATTATTAACT
ATGTACAGTCTCTGCAAAGGCAGGTTGAGTTCCTCTCAATGAAGCTTGCAACAGTAAACCCACTGCTTGA
TTTCAATATTGATGGGCTCCTGGCCAAAAATATCCTCCAGTCTCGAGCAGGTCCTTCATCCTCACTCGCT
TTTCCACCTGATATGACCATGCCGTATCCTGCACTACATCCACTGCAGCCTGGTTATGGAATTCCAAGTG
ATGCATCTCGTAGAGCTATCACTCCCCATTTAGCCACTACTAGTAGTGGGCCTAGTGACTACAAGGATCC
TTCATCTGAGGGACAGAGTGTATGGGATAATGAGCTACATAATATTGTTCAAATGGGATTAAATTCAAGT
ATACCTCTATCTAGTGAAGATTTAAGTGGTTCTTTGCCAGCAGGCCAGATGAAAGCAGAACCTCCCGGGG
ACCCAGCTTTCTTGTACAAAGTGGTTGATAACAGCGGGTTAATTAACATCTTTTACCCATACGATGTTCC
TGACTATGCGGGCTATCCCTATGACGTCCCGGACTATGCAGGATCCTATCCATATGACGTTCCAGATTAC
GCTGCTCAGTGCAGCGCTTAGAGCTCGAATTTCCCCGATCGTTCAAACATTTGGCAATAAAGTTTCTTAA
GATTGAATCCTGTTGCCGGTCTTGCGATGATTATCATATAATTTCTGTTGAATTACGTTAAGCATGTAAT
AATTAACATGTAATGCATGACGTTATTTATGAGATGGGTTTTTATGATTAGAGTCCCGCAATTATACATT
TAATACGCGATAGAAAACAAAATATAGCGCGCAAACTAGGATAAATTATCGCGCGCGGTGTCATCTATGT
TACTAGATCGGGAATTAGCTTCATCAACGCAAGACATGCGCACGACCGTCTGACAGGAGAGGAATTTCCG
ACGAGCACAGAAAGGACTTGCTCTTGGACGTAGGCCTATTTCTCAGGCACATGTATCAAGTGTTCGGACG
TGGGTTTTCGATGGTGTATCAGCCGCCGCCAACTGGGAGATGAGGAGGCTTTCTTGGGGGGCAGTCAGCA
GTTCATTTCACAAGACAGAGGAACTTGTAAGGAGATGCACTGATTTATCTTGGCGCAAACCAGCAGGACG
AATTAGTGGGAATAGCCCGCGAATATCTAAGTTATGCCTGTCGGCATGAGCAGAAACTTCCAATTCGAAA
CAGTTTGGAGAGGTTGTTTTTGGGCATACCTTTTGTTAGTCAGCCTCTCGATTGCTCATCGTCATTACAC
AGTACCGAAGTTTGATCGATCTAGTAACATAGATGACACCGCGCGCGATAATTTATCCTAGTTTGCGCGC
TATATTTTGTTTTCTATCGCGTATTAAATGTATAATTGCGGGACTCTAATCATAAAAACCCATCTCATAA
ATAACGTCATGCATTACATGTTAATTATTACATGCTTAACGTAATTCAACAGAAATTATATGATAATCAT
CGCAAGACCGGCAACAGGATTCAATCTTAAGAAACTTTATTGCCAAATGTTTGAACGATCTGCTTCGACG
CACTCCTTCTTTACTCCACCATCTCGTCCTTATTGAAAACGTGGGTAGCACCAAAACGAATCAAGTCGCT
GGAACTGAAGTTACCAATCACGCTGGATGATTTGCCAGTTGGATTAATCTTGCCTTTCCCCGCATGAATA
ATATTGATGAATGCATGCGTGAGGGGTATTTCGATTTTGGCAATAGCTGCAATTGCCGCGACATCCTCCA
ACGAGCATAATTCTTCAGAAAAATAGCGATGTTCCATGTTGTCAGGGCATGCATGATGCACGTTATGAGG
TGACGGTGCTAGGCAGTATTCCCTCAAAGTTTCATAGTCAGTATCATATTCATCATTGCATTCCTGCAAG
AGAGAATTGAGACGCAATCCACACGCTGCGGCAACCTTCCGGCGTTCGTGGTCTATTTGCTCTTGGACGT
TGCAAACGTAAGTGTTGGATCCCGGTCGGCATCTACTCTATTCCTTTGCCCTCGGACGAGTGCTGGGGCG
TCGGTTTCCACTATCGGCGAGTACTTCTACACAGCCATCGGTCCAGACGGCCGCGCTTCTGCGGGCGATT
TGTGTACGCCCGACAGTCCCGGCTCCGGATCGGACGATTGCGTCGCATCGACCCTGCGCCCAAGCTGCAT
CATCGAAATTGCCGTCAACCAAGCTCTGATAGAGTTGGTCAAGACCAATGCGGAGCATATACGCCCGGAG
CCGCGGCGATCCTGCAAGCTCCGGATGCCTCCGCTCGAAGTAGCGCGTCTGCTGCTCCATACAAGCCAAC
CACGGCCTCCAGAAGAAGATGTTGGCGACCTCGTATTGGGAATCCCCGAACATCGCCTCGCTCCAGTCAA
TGACCGCTGTTATGCGGCCATTGTCCGTCAGGACATTGTTGGAGCCGAAATCCGCGTGCACGAGGTGCCG
GACTTCGGGGCAGTCCTCGGCCCAAAGCATCAGCTCATCGAGAGCCTGCGCGACGGACGCACTGACGGTG
TCGTCCATCACAGTTTGCCAGTGATACACATGGGGATCAGCAATCGCGCATATGAAATCACGCCATGTAG
TGTATTGACCGATTCCTTGCGGTCCGAATGGGCCGAACCCGCTCGTCTGGCTAAGATCGGCCGCAGCGAT
CGCATCCATGGCCTCCGCGACCGGCTGCAGAACAGCGGGCAGTTCGGTTTCAGGCAGGTCTTGCAACGTG
ACACCCTGTGCACGGCGGGAGATGCAATAGGTCAGGCTCTCGCTGAATTCCCCAATGTCAAGCACTTCCG
GAATCGGGAGCGCGGCCGATGCAAAGTGCCGATAAACATAACGATCTTTGTAGAAACCATCGGCGCAGCT
ATTTACCCGCAGGACATATCCACGCCCTCCTACATCGAAGCTGAAAGCACGAGATTCTTCGCCCTCCGAG
AGCTGCATCAGGTCGGAGACGCTGTCGAACTTTTCGATCAGAAACTTCTCGACAGACGTCGCGGTGAGTT
CAGGCTTTTTCATATCGGGGTCGTCCTCTCCAAATGAAATGAACTTCCTTATATAGAGGAAGGGTCTTGC
GAAGGATAGTGGGATTGTGCGTCATCCCTTACGTCAGTGGAGATATCACATCAATCCACTTGCTTTGAAG
ACGTGGTTGGAACGTCTTCTTTTTCCACGATGCTCCTCGTGGGTGGGGGTCCATCTTTGGGACCACTGTC
GGCAGAGGCATCTTGAACGATAGCCTTTCCTTTATCGCAATGATGGCATTTGTAGGTGCCACCTTCCTTT
TCTACTGTCCTTTTGATGAAGTGACAGATAGCTGGGCAATGGAATCCGAGGAGGTTTCCCGATATTACCC
TTTGTTGAAAAGTCTCAATAGCCCTTTGGTCTTCTGAGACTGTATCTTTGATATTCTTGGAGTAGACGAG
AGTGTCGTGCTCCACCATGTTGACGGATCTCTAGGACGCGTCGACGCGTCGACGCGTCGACGCGTCGACG
CGTCCTAGAAGCTAATTCACTGGCCGTCGTTTTACAACGTCGTGACTGGGAAAACCCTGGCGTTACCCAA
CTTAATCGCCTTGCAGCACATCCCCCTTTCGCCAGCTGGCGTAATAGCGAAGAGGCCCGCACCGATCGCC
CTTCCCAACAGTTGCGCAGCCTGAATG
[44 nt withheld, positions 9478-9521]
C
[141 nt withheld, positions 9523-9663]
CCTTTGACGTTGGAGTCCACGTTCTTT
[37 nt withheld, positions 9691-9727]
ACCCTATCTCGGGCTATTCTTTTGATTTATAAGGGATTTTGCCGATTTCGGAACCACCATCAAACAGGAT
TTTCGCCTGCTGGGGCAAACCAGCGTGGACCGCTTGCTGCAACTCTCTCAGGGCCAGGCGGTGAAGGGCA
ATCAGCTGTTGCCCGTCTCACTGGTGAAAAGAAAAACCACCCCAGTACATTAAAAACGTCCGCAATGTGT
TATTAAGTTGTCTAAGCGTCAATTTGTTTACACCACAATATATCCTGCCACCAGCCAGCCAACAGCTCCC
CGACCGGCAGCTCGGCACAAAATCACCACTCGATACAGGCAGCCCATCAGTCCGGGACGGCGTCAGCGGG
AGAGCCGTTGTAAGGCGGCAGACTTTGCTCATGTTACCGATGCTATTCGGAAGAACGGCAACTAAGCTGC
CGGGTTTGAAACACGGATGATCTCGCGGAGGGTAGCATGTTGATTGTAACGATGACAGAGCGTTGCTGCC
TGTGATCAAATATCATCTCCCTCGCAGAGATCCGAATTATCAGCCTTCTTATTCATTTCTCGCTTAACCG
TGACAGGCTGTCGATCTTGAGAACTATGCCGACATAATAGGAAATCGCTGGATAAAGCCGCTGAGGAAGC
TGAGTGGCGCTATTTCTTTAGAAGTGAACGTTGACGATATCAACTCCCCTATCCATTGCTCACCGAATGG
TACAGGTCGGGGACCCGAAGTTCCGACTGTCGGCCTGATGCATCCCCGGCTGATCGACCCCAGATCTGGG
GCTGAGAAAGCCCAGTAAGGAAACAACTGTAGGTTCGAGTCGCGAGATCCCCCGGAACCAAAGGAAGTAG
GTTAAACCCGCTCCGATCAGGCCGAGCCACGCCAGGCCGAGAACATTGGTTCCTGTAGGCATCGGGATTG
GCGGATCAAACACTAAAGCTACTGGAACGAGCAGAAGTCCTCCGGCCGCCAGTTGCCAGGCGGTAAAGGT
GAGCAGAGGCACGGGAGGTTGCCACTTGCGGGTCAGCACGGTTCCGAACGCCATGGAAACCGCCCCCGCC
AGGCCCGCTGCGACGCCGACAGGATCTAGCGCTGCGTTTGGTGTCAACACCAACAGCGCCACGCCCGCAG
TTCCGCAAATAGCCCCCAGGACCGCCATCAATCGTATCGGGCTACCTAGCAGAGCGGCAGAGATGAACAC
GACCATCAGCGGCTGCACAGCGCCTACCGTCGCCGCGACCCCGCCCGGCAGGCGGTAGACCGAAATAAAC
AACAAGCTCCAGAATAGCGAAATATTAAGTGCGCCGAGGATGAAGATGCGCATCCACCAGATTCCCGTTG
GAATCTGTCGGACGATCATCACGAGCAATAAACCCGCCGGCAACGCCCGCAGCAGCATACCGGCGACCCC
TCGGCCTCGCTGTTCGGGCTCCACGAAAACGCCGGACAGATGCGCCTTGTGAGCGTCCTTGGGGCCGTCC
TCCTGTTTGAAGACCGACAGCCCAATGATCTCGCCGTCGATGTAGGCGCCGAATGCCACGGCATCTCGCA
ACCGTTCAGCGAACGCCTCCATGGGCTTTTTCTCCTCGTGCTCGTAAACGGACCCGAACATCTCTGGAGC
TTTCTTCAGGGCCGACAATCGGATCTCGCGGAAATCCTGCACGTCGGCCGCTCCAAGCCGTCGAATCTGA
GCCTTAATCACAATTGTCAATTTTAATCCTCTGTTTATCGGCAGTTCGTAGAGCGCGCCGTGCGTCCCGA
GCGATACTGAGCGAAGCAAGTGCGTCGAGCAGTGCCCGCTTGTTCCTGAAATGCCAGTAAAGCGCTGGCT
GCTGAACCCCCAGCCGGAACTGACCCCACAAGGCCCTAGCGTTTGCAATGCACCAGGTCATCATTGACCC
AGGCGTGTTCCACCAGGCCGCTGCCTCGCAACTCTTCGCAGGCTTCGCCGACCTGCTCGCGCCACTTCTT
CACGCGGGTGGAATCCGATCCGCACATGAGGCGGAAGGTTTCCAGCTTGAGCGGGTACGGCTCCCGGTGC
GAGCTGAAATAGTCGAACATCCGTCGGGCCGTCGGCGACAGCTTGCGGTACTTCTCCCATATGAATTTCG
TGTAGTGGTCGCCAGCAAACAGCACGACGATTTCCTCGTCGATCAGGACCTGGCAACGGGACGTTTTCTT
GCCACGGTCCAGGACGCGGAAGCGGTGCAGCAGCGACACCGATTCCAGGTGCCCAACGCGGTCGGACGTG
AAGCCCATCGCCGTCGCCTGTAGGCGCGACAGGCATTCCTCGGCCTTCGTGTAATACCGGCCATTGATCG
ACCAGCCCAGGTCCTGGCAAAGCTCGTAGAACGTGAAGGTGATCGGCTCGCCGATAGGGGTGCGCTTCGC
GTACTCCAACACCTGCTGCCACACCAGTTCGTCATCGTCGGCCCGCAGCTCGACGCCGGTGTAGGTGATC
TTCACGTCCTTGTTGACGTGGAAAATGACCTTGTTTTGCAGCGCCTCGCGCGGGATTTTCTTGTTGCGCG
TGGTGAACAGGGCAGAGCGGGCCGTGTCGTTTGGCATCGCTCGCATCGTGTCCGGCCACGGCGCAATATC
GAACAAGGAAAGCTGCATTTCCTTGATCTGCTGCTTCGTGTGTTTCAGCAACGCGGCCTGCTTGGCCTCG
CTGACCTGTTTTGCCAGGTCCTCGCCGGCGGTTTTTCGCTTCTTGGTCGTCATAGTTCCTCGCGTGTCGA
TGGTCATCGACTTCGCCAAACCTGCCGCCTCCTGTTCGAGACGACGCGAACGCTCCACGGCGGCCGATGG
CGCGGGCAGGGCAGGGGGAGCCAGTTGCACGCTGTCGCGCTCGATCTTGGCCGTAGCTTGCTGGACCATC
GAGCCGACGGACTGGAAGGTTTCGCGGGGCGCACGCATGACGGTGCGGCTTGCGATGGTTTCGGCATCCT
CGGCGGAAAACCCCGCGTCGATCAGTTCTTGCCTGTATGCCTTCCGGTCAAACGTCCGATTCATTCACCC
TCCTTGCGGGATTGCCCCGACTCACGCCGGGGCAATGTGCCCTTATTCCTGATTTGACCCGCCTGGTGCC
TTGGTGTCCAGATAATCCACCTTATCGGCAATGAAGTCGGTCCCGTAGACCGTCTGGCCGTCCTTCTCGT
ACTTGGTATTCCGAATCTTGCCCTGCACGAATACCAGCGACCCCTTGCCCAAATACTTGCCGTGGGCCTC
GGCCTGAGAGCCAAAACACTTGATGCGGAAGAAGTCGGTGCGCTCCTGCTTGTCGCCGGCATCGTTGCGC
CACATCTAGGTACTAAAACAATTCATCCAGTAAAATATAATATTTTATTTTCTCCCAATCAGGCTTGATC
CCCAGTAAGTCAAAAAATAGCTCGACATACTGTTCTTCCCCGATATCCTCCCTGATCGACCGGACGCAGA
AGGCAATGTCATACCACTTGTCCGCCCTGCCGCTTCTCCCAAGATCAATAAAGCCACTTACTTTGCCATC
TTTCACAAAGATGTTGCTGTCTCCCAGGTCGCCGTGGGAAAAGACAAGTTCCTCTTCGGGCTTTTCCGTC
TTTAAAAAATCATACAGCTCGCGCGGATCTTTAAATGGAGTGTCTTCTTCCCAGTTTTCGCAATCCACAT
CGGCCAGATCGTTATTCAGTAAGTAATCCAATTCGGCTAAGCGGCTGTCTAAGCTATTCGTATAGGGACA
ATCCGATATGTCGATGGAGTGAAAGAGCCTGATGCACTCCGCATACAGCTCGATAATCTTTTCAGGGCTT
TGTTCATCTTCATACTCTTCCGAGCAAAGGACGCCATCGGCCTCACTCATGAGCAGATTGCTCCAGCCAT
CATGCCGTTCAAAGTGCAGGACCTTTGGAACAGGCAGCTTTCCTTCCAGCCATAGCATCATGTCCTTTTC
CCGTTCCACATCATAGGTGGTCCCTTTATACCGGCTGTCCGTCATTTTTAAATATAGGTTTTCATTTTCT
CCCACCAGCTTATATACCTTAGCAGGAGACATTCCTTCCGTATCTTTTACGCAGCGGTATTTTTCGATCA
GTTTTTTCAATTCCGGTGATATTCTCATTTTAGCCATTTATTATTTCCTTCCTCTTTTCTACAGTATTTA
AAGATACCCCAAGAAGCTAATTATAACAAGACGAACTCCAATTCACTGTTCCTTGCATTCTAAAACCTTA
AATACCAGAAAACAGCTTTTTCAAAGTTGTTTTCAAAGTTGGCGTATAACATAGTATCGACGGAGCCGAT
TTTGAAACCACAATTATGGGTGATGCTGCCAACTTACTGATTTAGTGTATGATGGTGTTTTTGAGGTGCT
CCAGTGGCTTCTGTTTCTATCAGCTGTCCCTCCTGTTCAGCTACTGACGGGGTGGTGCGTAACGGCAAAA
GCACCGCCGGACATCAGCGCTATCTCTGCTCTCACTGCCGTAAAACATGGCAACTGCAGTTCACTTACAC
CGCTTCTCAACCCGGTACGCACCAGAAAATCATTGATATGGCCATGAATGGCGTTGGATGCCGGGCAACA
GCCCGCATTATGGGCGTTGGCCTCAACACGATTTTACGTCACTTAAAAAACTCAGGCCGCAGTCGGTAAC
CTCGCGCATACAGCCGGGCAGTGACGTCATCGTCTGCGCGGAAATGGACGAACAGTGGGGCTATGTCGGG
GCTAAATCGCGCCAGCGCTGGCTGTTTTACGCGTATGACAGTCTCCGGAAGACGGTTGTTGCGCACGTAT
TCGGTGAACGCACTATGGCGACGCTGGGGCGTCTTATGAGCCTGCTGTCACCCTTTGACGTGGTGATATG
GATGACGGATGGCTGGCCGCTGTATGAATCCCGCCTGAAGGGAAAGCTGCACGTAATCAGCAAGCGATAT
ACGCAGCGAATTGAGCGGCATAACCTGAATCTGAGGCAGCACCTGGCACGGCTGGGACGGAAGTCGCTGT
CGTTCTCAAAATCGGTGGAGCTGCATGACAAAGTCATCGGGCATTATCTGAACATAAAACACTATCAATA
AGTTGGAGTCATTACCCAATTATGATAGAATTTACAAGCTATAAGGTTATTGTCCTGGGTTTCAAGCATT
AGTCCATGCAAGTTTTTATGCTTTGCCCATTCTATAGATATATTGATAAGCGCGCTGCCTATGCCTTGCC
CCCTGAAATCCTTACATACGGCGATATCTTCTATATAAAAGATATATTATCTTATCAGTATTGTCAATAT
ATTCAAGGCAATCTGCCTCCTCATCCTCTTCATCCTCTTCGTCTTGGTAGCTTTTTAAATATGGCGCTTC
ATAGAGTAATTCTGTAAAGGTCCAATTCTCGTTTTCATACCTCGGTATAATCTTACCTATCACCTCAAAT
GGTTCGCTGGGTTTATCGCACCCCCGAACACGAGCACGGCACCCGCGACCACTATGCCAAGAATGCCCAA
GGTAAAAATTGCCGGCCCCGCCATGAAGTCCGTGAATGCCCCGACGGCCGAAGTGAAGGGCAGGCCGCCA
CCCAGGCCGCCGCCCTCACTGCCCGGCACCTGGTCGCTGAATGTCGATGCCAGCACCTGCGGCACGTCAA
TGCTTCCGGGCGTCGCGCTCGGGCTGATCGCCCATCCCGTTACTGCCCCGATCCCGGCAATGGCAAGGAC
TGCCAGCGCTGCCATTTTTGGGGTGAGGCCGTTCGCGGCCGAGGGGCGCAGCCCCTGGGGGGATGGGAGG
CCCGCGTTAGCGGGCCGGGAGGGTTCGAGAAGGGGGGGCACCCCCCTTCGGCGTGCGCGGTCACGCGCAC
AGGGCGCAGCCCTGGTTAAAAACAAGGTTTATAAATATTGGTTTAAAAGCAGGTTAAAAGACAGGTTAGC
GGTGGCCGAAAAACGGGCGGAAACCCTTGCAAATGCTGGATTTTCTGCCTGTGGACAGCCCCTCAAATGT
CAATAGGTGCGCCCCTCATCTGTCAGCACTCTGCCCCTCAAGTGTCAAGGATCGCGCCCCTCATCTGTCA
GTAGTCGCGCCCCTCAAGTGTCAATACCGCAGGGCACTTATCCCCAGGCTTGTCCACATCATCTGTGGGA
AACTCGCGTAAAATCAGGCGTTTTCGCCGATTTGCGAGGCTGGCCAGCTCCACGTCGCCGGCCGAAATCG
AGCCTGCCCCTCATCTGTCAACGCCGCGCCGGGTGAGTCGGCCCCTCAAGTGTCAACGTCCGCCCCTCAT
CTGTCAGTGAGGGCCAAGTTTTCCGCGAGGTATCCACAACGCCGGCGGCCGCGGTGTCTCGCACACGGCT
TCGACGGCGTTTCTGGCGCGTTTGCAGGGCCATAGACGGCCGCCAGCCCAGCGGCGAGGGCAACCAGCCC
GGTGAGCGTCGGAAAGGCGC
Features (pLannotate 1.2.2; 36 found; start..end, strand, type, name):
      3..89      -  CDS            traI (fragment): TRAI6_ECOLX - Experimental evidence at protein level: Swiss-Prot protein existence level 1. The initiation process of transfer DNA synthesis requires the interaction of at least three plasmid-specific components (TraH, I, and J) at the transfer origin resulting in the assembly of a specialised nucleoprotein complex - the relaxosome. Site- and strand-specific cleavage at the transfer origin is dependent on TraI and TraJ. From Escherichia coli.
    127..498     -  CDS            traJ: oriT-recognizing protein; traJ
    531..640     -  oriT           oriT: incP origin of transfer
    772..962     +  rep_origin     ori (fragment): high-copy-number ColE1/pMB1/pBR322/pUC origin of replication
   1321..1971    -  CDS            TetR: tetracycline resistance regulatory protein; tetR
   2077..2326    +  CDS            TcR (fragment): tetracycline efflux protein; tetA; confers resistance to tetracycline
   2436..2460    -  misc_feature   RB T-DNA repeat: right border repeat from nopaline C58 T-DNA
   2490..2508    +  misc_feature   MCS (fragment): pUC18/19 multiple cloning site
   2559..2904    +  promoter       CaMV 35S promoter: strong constitutive promoter from cauliflower mosaic virus
   2856..2902    +  promoter       minimal CaMV 35S promoter: minimal 35S promoter from cauliflower mosaic virus
   2914..2932    -  misc_feature   MCS (fragment): pUC18/19 multiple cloning site
   2943..3458    +  CDS            P19_TBSVC: Experimental evidence at protein level: Swiss-Prot protein existence level 1. Acts as a suppressor of RNA-mediated gene silencing, also known as post-transcriptional gene silencing (PTGS), a mechanism of plant viral defense that limits the accumulation of viral RNAs. Binds to short interfering RNAs (siRNAs) with high affinity. Acts as a molecular caliper to specifically select siRNAs based on the length of the duplex region of the RNA (By similarity). From Tomato bushy stunt virus (strain Cherry) (TBSV).
   3531..3707    +  polyA_signal   CaMV poly(A) signal: cauliflower mosaic virus polyadenylation signal
   4210..4551    +  promoter       CaMV 35S promoter: strong constitutive promoter from cauliflower mosaic virus
   4577..4601    +  protein_bind   attB1: mutant version of attB; recombination site for the Gateway® BP reaction BP Clonase™
   5474..5935    +  CDS            BEE2 (fragment): BEE2_ARATH - Also known as BHLH58, EN80. Experimental evidence at protein level: Swiss-Prot protein existence level 1. Positive regulator of brassinosteroid signaling. From Arabidopsis thaliana (Mouse-ear cress).
   6231..6255    -  protein_bind   attB2: mutant version of attB; recombination site for the Gateway® BP reaction BP Clonase™
   6284..6373    +  CDS            3xHA: three tandem HA epitope tags
   6407..6659    +  terminator     NOS terminator: nopaline synthase terminator and poly(A) signal
   7088..7340    -  terminator     NOS terminator: nopaline synthase terminator and poly(A) signal
   7364..7792    -  CDS            nos (fragment): DHNO_AGRT7 - Protein inferred from homology: Swiss-Prot protein existence level 3. From Agrobacterium tumefaciens (strain T37).
   7808..8833    -  CDS            HygR: aminoglycoside phosphotransferase from E. coli; aph(4)-Ia; confers resistance to hygromycin
   8843..9187    -  promoter       CaMV 35S promoter: strong constitutive promoter from cauliflower mosaic virus
   8844..8890    -  promoter       minimal CaMV 35S promoter: minimal 35S promoter from cauliflower mosaic virus
   9325..9480    +  CDS            lacZα (fragment) (sequence partly withheld): LacZα fragment of β-galactosidase; lacZ fragment
   9478..9778    +  rep_origin     M13 ori (fragment) (sequence partly withheld): M13 bacteriophage origin of replication; arrow indicates direction of (+) strand synthesis
   9779..9909    +  CDS            lacI (fragment): lac repressor; lacI; The lac repressor binds to the lac operator to inhibit transcription in E. coli. This inhibition can be relieved by adding lactose or isopropyl-β-D-thiogalactopyranoside (IPTG).
   9963..9987    -  misc_feature   LB T-DNA repeat: left border repeat from nopaline C58 T-DNA
  11444..11563   -  CDS            tetR (fragment): TETR1_ECOLX - Experimental evidence at protein level: Swiss-Prot protein existence level 1. TetR is the repressor of the tetracycline resistance element; its N-terminal region forms a helix-turn-helix structure and binds DNA. Binding of tetracycline to TetR reduces the repressor affinity for the tetracycline resistance gene (tetA) promoter operator sites. From Escherichia coli.
  11583..12731   -  CDS            trfA: trans-acting replication protein that binds to and activates oriV
  13030..13824   -  CDS            KanR: aminoglycoside phosphotransferase; aphA-3; confers resistance to kanamycin
  14016..14783   +  mobile_element IS1: prokaryotic transposable element IS1
  14792..14941   -  CDS            satA (fragment): STA_BACSU - Also known as yyaR. Experimental evidence at protein level: Swiss-Prot protein existence level 1. Involved in resistance to streptothricin, a broad-spectrum antibiotic produced by streptomycetes. Detoxifies streptothricin via acetylation of the beta amino group of the first beta-lysyl moiety of streptothricin. From Bacillus subtilis (strain 168).
  14940..15134   -  CDS            satA (fragment): STA_BACSU - Also known as yyaR. Experimental evidence at protein level: Swiss-Prot protein existence level 1. Involved in resistance to streptothricin, a broad-spectrum antibiotic produced by streptomycetes. Detoxifies streptothricin via acetylation of the beta amino group of the first beta-lysyl moiety of streptothricin. From Bacillus subtilis (strain 168).
  15137..15412   -  CDS            klaC (fragment): KLAC_ECOLX - Also known as telB. Protein predicted: Swiss-Prot protein existence level 4. Belongs to the kla operon, which is associated with cryptic tellurite resistance, and IncW plasmid fertility inhibition. From Escherichia coli.
  15476..16107   -  rep_origin     oriV: incP origin of replication
