[The description below was written by a language model from this plasmid's Addgene catalogue record and pLannotate feature annotations shown in this document.]
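Description:
pGWB14-LYX045 is a plant expression binary vector built on the pGWB14 backbone, intended for Agrobacterium-mediated transient or stable expression of a Nicotiana benthamiana transcription factor. The backbone outside the T-DNA carries broad-host-range IncP replication functions (oriV with the trans-acting trfA replication protein), which allow maintenance in both E. coli and Agrobacterium at low copy, together with oriT and traJ for conjugal mobilisation. Bacterial selection is by kanamycin (an aphA-3 KanR gene). The annotation also picks up backbone remnants such as tetracycline resistance gene fragments, an IS1 element and a partial ColE1-type origin.

Between the nopaline-type right and left T-DNA borders, the sequenced plasmid contains three cassettes. The main one places the insert, gene model Niben101Scf04187g00028.1, under the constitutive CaMV 35S promoter. The coding region is flanked by attB1 and attB2 Gateway sites (although the record lists Gibson cloning as the method) and is followed by a 3xHA epitope and the NOS terminator, giving a C-terminally HA-tagged protein. Part of the insert shows similarity to Arabidopsis BEE2, a bHLH factor, suggesting but not establishing that it is a bHLH-type protein. A second cassette, in reverse orientation, uses a 35S promoter to drive the hygromycin phosphotransferase gene with a NOS terminator for selection of transformed plants. The feature table also shows a third cassette not mentioned in the catalogue fields: a 35S promoter driving the tomato bushy stunt virus P19 silencing suppressor with a CaMV poly(A) signal, which would be expected to limit post-transcriptional silencing and boost expression in agroinfiltrated leaves. The HA tag allows antibody-based detection or immunoprecipitation of the factor.
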