Addgene plasmid #126263: pGWB14-LYX045
Purpose: With a Nicotiana benthamiana transcription factor in PGWB14 backbone, for Agrobacterium mediated transient or stable expression corresponding transcription factor fused with a C-terminal HA tag.
Depositing lab: Silin Zhong. Depositing organization: Chinese University of Hong Kong.
Backbone
  Vector backbone: pGWB14
  Vector type: Plant Expression
  Selectable markers: Hygromycin
Growth in bacteria
  Bacterial resistance: Kanamycin, 50 μg/mL
  Growth temperature: 37°C
  Growth strain: DH5alpha
  Copy number: Low Copy
Gene/Insert
  Gene/Insert name: Niben101Scf04187g00028.1
  Species: Nicotiana benthamiana
  Promoter: CaMV 35S
  Tag / fusion protein: HA (C terminal on insert)
  Cloning method: Gibson Cloning
Terms and licenses: Academic/Nonprofit Terms; Industry Terms: Not Available to Industry
How to cite: pGWB14-LYX045 was a gift from Silin Zhong (Addgene plasmid # 126263 ; http://n2t.net/addgene:126263 ; RRID:Addgene_126263)
