>Addgene plasmid #126263 | pGWB14-LYX045 | depositor partial sequence | sequence record 241537 | Niben101Scf04187g00028.1
ATGGATATAGCTAGCAAGAATGACAGTGAACCAGAAAAGAGGAATAATGAAGAAGTCATGAATTATCAAT
CACCAAATATTTCCTCAGAATGGCAATTAGGTGGGAGCAATTTGACTAATGTATCTATGGGGATGGTTGA
TTCATTTTGCCATACTACTTGGGACCAGCCTACGAATTCACCGAGCTTAGGCTTTTGTGATGCTAATGTT
CAAATAAATCCTAGCACTTCAAATCCATTGGGAACGATCGGTAATAATTGGACTCCATCGAATGCAATGT
TGAAAGGGGGAATGTTTTTACCTCCTGCTCCTATGATGCTTCCTCAAAGCTTAGCTCAGTTTCCAGCTGA
TTCGGGTTTTATTGAAAGAGCTGCAAGGTTTTCTTGCTTTAGTGGGGGAAACTTTGGTGATATGATGGAC
CCTTTTACCTTGCCCGAGTCGATGAATCTTTACTATAGAGGACCCCCACCAATGCAGGGTCATCAAGAGG
TTTTAGCAAGTAATGGGTTGAAATCACCTTCTGCTCAGAAGCAGCATTTGAGTAATGTGGGTGAAAGTTC
CAAGGATGTTTGTATAACTGTTGACCAAAGGGACAAAGACAGAAGCCCCCTCAAAAGTGAGAAGAAGAGT
GAAAATTTTGATGAAGTAGCTGGAGTCTCTGGTAATGAGTCCGGTGAGGCCGAATGTAGCGGCCGTCAAG
AAGAGATGGATGGTGCTGGCGAGGAGTCTTATGCAAAGAACATTGGCTCAAAGAAAAGGAAAAGAGGTGG
TAAGGATACTGAACCACAGCAGCCACCGGCGGAATCTGGTAATGATCAAATTGAAATTCAGAAAGGGGAA
CAAAACTTGAAATCAGTTGCCGGCAAGTCCGGTGGAAAGAATGGTAAACAGGGGTCTCAAGCTTCAGATC
CAACAAAAGAAGATTACATACATGTTCGAGCTCGAAGAGGCCAGGCAACAAATAGCCATAGTCTTGCAGA
AAGAATAAGGCGGGAGAAAATTAGCGAACGGATGAAGTTTCTTCAGGATCTTGTACCTGGTTGCAACAAG
GTCACGGGCAAAGCTGTAATGCTGGATGAAATTATTAACTATGTACAGTCTCTGCAAAGGCAGGTTGAGT
TCCTCTCAATGAAGCTTGCAACAGTAAACCCACTGCTTGATTTCAATATTGATGGGCTCCTGGCCAAAAA
TATCCTCCAGTCTCGAGCAGGTCCTTCATCCTCACTCGCTTTTCCACCTGATATGACCATGCCGTATCCT
GCACTACATCCACTGCAGCCTGGTTATGGAATTCCAAGTGATGCATCTCGTAGAGCTATCACTCCCCATT
TAGCCACTACTAGTAGTGGGCCTAGTGACTACAAGGATCCTTCATCTGAGGGACAGAGTGTATGGGATAA
TGAGCTACATAATATTGTTCAAATGGGATTAAATTCAAGTATACCTCTATCTAGTGAAGATTTAAGTGGT
TCTTTGCCAGCAGGCCAGATGAAAGCAGAACCTTGA
